>Addgene plasmid #211038 | pBiT3.1-N_SKIC8:1-305 | addgene full sequence | sequence record 422636 | Addgene NGS Result
AAGACGCGTTAATTAAGACGTCGGCAGTGAAAAAAATGCTTTATTTGTGAAATTTGTGATGCTATTGCTT
TATTTGTAACCATTATAAGCTGCAATAAACAAGTTAACAACAACAATTGCATTCATTTTATGTTTCAGGT
TCAGGGGGAGGTGTGGGAGGTTTTTTAAAGCAAGTAAAACCTCTACAAATGTGGTATGGCTGATTATGAT
CCGCGGCCGCAATACGTCGACGTTATCAGCTGACTTCGTACGAGAGCCTAGGATTATGGCGCGCCACTAG
TTATTAATAGTAATCAATTACGGGGTCATTAGTTCATAGCCCATATATGGAGTTCCGCGTTACATAACTT
ACGGTAAATGGCCCGCCTGGCTGACCGCCCAACGACCCCCGCCCATTGACGTCAATAATGACGTATGTTC
CCATAGTAACGCCAATAGGGACTTTCCATTGACGTCAATGGGTGGAGTATTTACGGTAAACTGCCCACTT
GGCAGTACATCAAGTGTATCATATGCCAAGTCCGCCCCCTATTGACGTCAATGACGGTAAATGGCCCGCC
TGGCATTATGCCCAGTACATGACCTTACGGGACTTTCCTACTTGGCAGTACATCTACGTATTAGTCATCG
CTATTACCATGGTGATGCGGTTTTGGCAGTACACCAATGGGCGTGGATAGCGGTTTGACTCACGGGGATT
TCCAAGTCTCCACCCCATTGACGTCAATGGGAGTTTGTTTTGGCACCAAAATCAACGGGACTTTCCAAAA
TGTCGTAATAACCCCGCCCCGTTGACGCAAATGGGCGGTAGGCGTGTACGGTGGGAGGTCTATATAAGCA
GAGCTGGTTTAGTGAACCGTCAGATCACTAGAATCTTTATTGCGGTAGTTTATCACAGTTAAATTGCTAA
CGCAGTCAGTGCTTCTGACACAACAGTCTCGAACTTAAGCTGCAGAAGTTGGTCGTGAGGCACTGGGCAG
GTAAGTATCAAGGTTACAAGACAGGTTTAAGGAGACCAATAGAAACTGGGCTTGTCGAGACAGAGAAGAC
TCTTGCGTTTCTGATAGGCACCTATTGGTCTTACTGACATCCACTTTGCCTTTCTCTCCACAGGTGTCCA
CTCCCAGTTCAATTACAGCTCTTAAGGCTAGAGTATTAATACGACTCACTATAGGGGTTAGCGATCGCCA
TGGTGAGCGGCTGGCGGCTGTTCAAGAAGATTAGCGGGAGCTCCGGTGGCTCGAGCGGT
[915 nt withheld, positions 1250-2164]
TAATCTAGAGGTCAAGCTTCGGGGGTTTAAACCTGCAGGCATGCAAGCTGATTTGGCTGCTGCCACCGCT
GAGCAAGGCCGCTTCGAGCAGACATGATAAGATACATTGATGAGTTTGGACAAACCACAACTAGAATGCA
GTGAAAAAAATGCTTTATTTGTGAAATTTGTGATGCTATTGCTTTATTTGTAACCATTATAAGCTGCAAT
AAACAAGTTAACAACAACAATTGCATTCATTTTATGTTTCAGGTTCAGGGGGAGATGTGGGAGGTTTTTT
TAAGCAAGTAAAACCTCTACAAATGTGGTAAAATCTTAATTAAGACTTCTAATATAACTTCGTATAGCAT
ACATTATACGAAGTTATGGTTCCACTGTTGACAATTAATCATCGGCATAGTATATCGGCATAGTATAATA
CGACAAGGTGAGGAACTAAACCCAGGAGGCAGATCATGATTGAACAAGATGGATTGCACGCAGGTTCTCC
GGCCGCTTGGGTGGAGAGGCTATTCGGCTATGACTGGGCACAACAGACAATCGGCTGCTCTGATGCCGCC
GTGTTCCGGCTGTCAGCGCAGGGGCGCCCGGTTCTTTTTGTCAAGACCGACCTGTCCGGTGCCCTGAATG
AACTGCAGGACGAGGCAGCGCGGCTATCGTGGCTGGCCACGACGGGCGTTCCTTGCGCAGCTGTGCTCGA
CGTTGTCACTGAAGCGGGAAGGGACTGGCTGCTATTGGGCGAAGTGCCGGGGCAGGATCTCCTGTCATCT
CACCTTGCTCCTGCCGAGAAAGTATCCATCATGGCTGATGCAATGCGGCGGCTGCATACGCTTGATCCGG
CTACCTGCCCATTCGACCACCAAGCGAAACATCGCATCGAGCGAGCACGTACTCGGATGGAAGCCGGTCT
TGTCGATCAGGATGATCTGGACGAAGAGCATCAGGGGCTCGCGCCAGCCGAACTGTTCGCCAGGCTCAAG
GCGCGCATGCCCGACGGCGAGGATCTCGTCGTGACCCATGGCGATGCCTGCTTGCCGAATATCATGGTGG
AAAATGGCCGCTTTTCTGGATTCATCGACTGTGGCCGGCTGGGTGTGGCGGACCGCTATCAGGACATAGC
GTTGGCTACCCGTGATATTGCTGAAGAGCTTGGCGGCGAATGGGCTGACCGCTTCCTCGTGCTTTACGGT
ATCGCCGCTCCCGATTCGCAGCGCATCGCCTTCTATCGCCTTCTTGACGAGTTCTTCTGATTCGAAATGA
CCGACCAAGCGACGCCCAACCGGTATCAGCTCACTCAAAGGCGGTAATACGGTTATCCACAGAATCAGGG
GATAACGCAGGAAAGAACATGTGAGCAAAAGGCCAGCAAAAGGCCAGGAACCGTAAAAAGGCCGCGTTGC
TGGCGTTTTTCCATAGGCTCCGCCCCCCTGACGAGCATCACAAAAATCGACGCTCAAGTCAGAGGTGGCG
AAACCCGACAGGACTATAAAGATACCAGGCGTTTCCCCCTGGAAGCTCCCTCGTGCGCTCTCCTGTTCCG
ACCCTGCCGCTTACCGGATACCTGTCCGCCTTTCTCCCTTCGGGAAGCGTGGCGCTTTCTCATAGCTCAC
GCTGTAGGTATCTCAGTTCGGTGTAGGTCGTTCGCTCCAAGCTGGGCTGTGTGCACGAACCCCCCGTTCA
GCCCGACCGCTGCGCCTTATCCGGTAACTATCGTCTTGAGTCCAACCCGGTAAGACACGACTTATCGCCA
CTGGCAGCAGCCACTGGTAACAGGATTAGCAGAGCGAGGTATGTAGGCGGTGCTACAGAGTTCTTGAAGT
GGTGGCCTAACTACGGCTACACTAGAAGGACAGTATTTGGTATCTGCGCTCTGCTGAAGCCAGTTACCTT
CGGAAAAAGAGTTGGTAGCTCTTGATCCGGCAAACAAACCACCGCTGGTAGCGGTGGTTTTTTTGTTTGC
AAGCAGCAGATTACGCGCAGAAAAAAAGGATTTCAAGAAGATCCTTTGATCTTTTCTACGGGGTCTGACG
CTCAGTGGAACGAAAACTCACGTTAAGGGATTTTGGTCATGAGATTATCAAAAAGGATCTTCACCTAGAT
CCTTTTATAGTCCGGAATCGTCACACAAAAAACCAACACACAGATGTAATGAAAATAAAGATATTTTATT
GCGGCCATCGTGATGGCTAGAGTTTAGCCCTCCCACACATAACCAGAGGGCAGCAATTCACGAATCCCAA
CTGCCGTCGGCTGTCCATCACTGTCCTTCACTATGGCTTTGATCCCAGGATGCAGATCGAGAAGCACCTG
TCGGCACCGTCCGCAGGGGCTCAAGATGCCCCTGTTCTCATTTCCGATCGCGACGATACAAGTCAGGTTG
CCAGCTGCCGCAGCAGCAGCAGTGCCCAGCACCACGAGTTCTGCACAAGGTCCCCCAGTAAAATGATATA
CATTGACACCAGTGAAGATGCGGCCGTCGCTAGAGAGAGCTGCGCTGGCGACGCTGTAGTCTTCAGAGAT
GGGGATGCTGTTGATTGTAGCCGTTGCTCTTTCAATGAGGGTGGATTCTTCTTGAGACAAAGGCTTGGCC
ATGGTGGCGCTAGTGTCAGAAGAATCGAGCTTTTTGCAAAAGCCTAGGCCTCCAAAAAAGCCTCCTCACT
ACTTCTGGAATAGCTCAGAGGCCGAGGCGGCCTCGGCCTCTGCATAAATAAAAAAAATTAGTCAGCCATG
GGGCGGAGAATGGGCGGAACTGGGCGGAGTTAGGGGCGGGATGGGCGGAGTTAGGGGCGGGACTATGGTT
GCTGACTAATTGAGATGCATGCTTTGCATACTTCTGCCTGCTGGGGAGCCTGGGGACTTTCCACACCTGG
TTGCTGACTAATTGAGATGCATGCTTTGCATACTTCTGCCTGCTGGGGAGCCTGGGGACTTTCCACACCC
TAACTGACACACATTCCACAGCTGGTTCTTTCCGCCTCAGAAGGTACCTAACCAAGTTCCTCTTTCAGAG
GTTATTTCAGGCCATGGTGCTGCGC
Features (pLannotate 1.2.2; 17 found; start..end, strand, type, name):
     24..105     -  polyA_signal   SV40 poly(A) signal: SV40 polyadenylation signal
    128..211     -  CDS            large T antigen (fragment): large T antigen from SV40 (simian virus 40)
    276..641     +  enhancer       CMV enhancer: human cytomegalovirus immediate early enhancer
    643..842     +  promoter       CMV promoter: human cytomegalovirus (CMV) immediate early promoter
    981..1113    +  intron         chimeric intron: chimera between introns from human β-globin and immunoglobulin heavy chain genes
   1157..1175    +  promoter       T7 promoter: promoter for bacteriophage T7 RNA polymerase
   1250..1702    +  CDS            WDR61 (fragment) (sequence withheld): WDR61_HUMAN - Experimental evidence at protein level: Swiss-Prot protein existence level 1. Component of the PAF1 complex (PAF1C) which has multiple functions during transcription by RNA polymerase II and is implicated in regulation of development and maintenance of embryonic stem cell pluripotency. PAF1C associates with RNA polymerase II through interaction with POLR2A CTD non-phosphorylated and 'Ser-2'- and 'Ser- 5'-phosphorylated forms and is involved in transcriptional elongation, acting both independently and synergistically with TCEA1 and in cooperation with the DSIF complex and HTATSF1.
   2195..2213    +  misc_feature   MCS (fragment): pUC18/19 multiple cloning site
   2262..2383    -  polyA_signal   SV40 poly(A) signal: SV40 polyadenylation signal
   2406..2474    -  CDS            large T antigen (fragment): large T antigen from SV40 (simian virus 40)
   2498..2531    +  protein_bind   loxP: Cre-mediated recombination occurs in the 8-bp core sequence (GCATACAT). Cre recombinase
   2541..2588    +  promoter       EM7 promoter: synthetic bacterial promoter&nbsp
   2620..3411    +  CDS            neo: KKA2_KLEPN - Also known as kan, nptII. Experimental evidence at protein level: Swiss-Prot protein existence level 1. Resistance to kanamycin, neomycin, paromomycin, ribostamycin, butirosin and gentamicin B. From Klebsiella pneumoniae.
   3572..4160    -  rep_origin     ori: high-copy-number ColE1/pMB1/pBR322/pUC origin of replication
   4286..4334    -  polyA_signal   poly(A) signal: synthetic polyadenylation signal
   4358..4756    -  CDS            BSD: blasticidin S deaminase; Aspergillus terreus BSD; confers resistance to blasticidin
   4787..5144    -  promoter       SV40 promoter: SV40 enhancer and early promoter
