[The description below was written by a language model from this plasmid's Addgene catalogue record and pLannotate feature annotations shown in this document.]
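Description:
pBiT3.1-N_SKIC8:1-305 is a mammalian expression plasmid built on the Promega pBiT3.1-N backbone that produces full-length, wild-type human SKIC8 (also known as WDR61, SKI8 or REC14; residues M1 to I305) with an N-terminal HiBiT tag joined through a short glycine/serine linker. The coding sequence was derived from a Mammalian Gene Collection clone and inserted by ligation-independent cloning between XhoI and XbaI sites, both of which are retained. Expression is driven by the CMV immediate-early enhancer and promoter, followed by a chimeric β-globin/immunoglobulin intron that promotes efficient mRNA processing, and is terminated by an SV40 polyadenylation signal. A T7 promoter just upstream of the open reading frame serves as a sequencing primer site and could support in vitro transcription.

The plasmid replicates at high copy in E. coli from a ColE1/pUC-type origin and is selected with kanamycin through the neo (nptII) gene, which the annotation places behind a bacterial EM7 promoter and next to a single loxP site. The catalogue lists neomycin/G418 as the mammalian selectable marker, whereas the feature table shows a separate SV40 promoter-driven blasticidin S deaminase cassette with its own synthetic poly(A) signal. The two sources therefore differ on which drug is suited to selecting mammalian cells. The automated annotation also labels only part of the insert as WDR61, although the catalogue describes the full-length protein.

HiBiT is a small peptide that complements the LgBiT fragment to reconstitute NanoLuc luciferase, allowing luminescent quantification of the tagged protein. SKIC8 is a WD40 repeat protein, and the construct was deposited with a study evaluating the ligandability of this protein class, which suggests use in cell-based assays of the tagged protein, though the record does not specify the assay.
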