Addgene plasmid #211038: pBiT3.1-N_SKIC8:1-305
Purpose: Mammalian expression of full-length human SKIC8. N-terminal HiBiT tag.
Depositing lab: Cheryl Arrowsmith. Depositing organization: University of Toronto. Publication: A Target Class Ligandability Evaluation of WD40 Repeat-Containing Proteins. Ackloo S, Li F, Szewczyk M, Seitova A, Loppnau P, Zeng H, Xu J, Ahmad S, Arnautova YA, Baghaie AJ, Beldar S, Bolotokova A, Centrella PA, Chau I, Clark MA, Cuozzo JW, Dehghani-Tafti S, Disch JS, Dong A, Dumas A, Feng JA, Ghiabi P, Gibson E, Gilmer J, Goldman B, Green SR, Guie MA, Guilinger JP, Harms N, Herasymenko O, Houliston S, Hutchinson A, Kearnes S, Keefe AD, Kimani SW, Kramer T, Kutera M, Kwak HA, Lento C, Li Y, Liu J, Loup J, Machado RAC, Mulhern CJ, Perveen S, Righetto GL, Riley P, Shrestha S, Sigel EA, Silva M, Sintchak MD, Slakman BL, Taylor RD, Thompson J, Torng W, Underkoffler C, von Rechenberg M, Walsh RT, Watson I, Wilson DJ, Wolf E, Yadav M, Yazdi AK, Zhang J, Zhang Y, Santhakumar V, Edwards AM, Barsyte-Lovejoy D, Schapira M, Brown PJ, Halabelian L, Arrowsmith CH. J Med Chem. 2025 Jan 23;68(2):1092-1112. doi: 10.1021/acs.jmedchem.4c02010. Epub 2024 Nov 4. PubMed 39495097.
Backbone
  Vector backbone: pBiT3.1-N
  Backbone manufacturer: Promega
  Vector type: Mammalian Expression
  Selectable markers: Neomycin (select with G418)
Growth in bacteria
  Bacterial resistance: Kanamycin, 50 μg/mL
  Growth temperature: 37°C
  Growth strain: DH5alpha
  Copy number: High Copy
Gene/Insert
  Gene/Insert name: SKIC8:M1-I305 (alt name: WDR61)
  Species: H. sapiens (human)
  Insert size (bp): 1275
  Mutation: wild type
  Entrez Gene: SKIC8 (a.k.a. REC14, SKI8, WDR61)
  Promoter: CMV
  Tag / fusion protein: MVSGWRLFKKISGSSGGSSG (N terminal on insert)
  Cloning method: Ligation Independent Cloning
  Sequencing primers: 5′ T7; 3′ TTGCTCAGCGGTGGCAGCAG
Resource information
  A portion of this plasmid was derived from a plasmid made by: Mammalian Gene Collection (BC010080)
Terms and licenses: Academic/Nonprofit Terms; Industry Terms: Not Available to Industry
Depositor comments: 5' Cloning Site: Xho1 (not destroyed), 3' Cloning Site: Xba1 (not destroyed).
How to cite: pBiT3.1-N_SKIC8:1-305 was a gift from Cheryl Arrowsmith (Addgene plasmid # 211038 ; http://n2t.net/addgene:211038 ; RRID:Addgene_211038)
